Addgene plasmid #53874: DSCR3_pCSdest
Depositing lab: Roger Reeves. Depositing organization: Johns Hopkins University and School of Medicine. Publication: Survey of Human Chromosome 21 Gene Expression Effects on Early Development in Danio rerio. Edie S, Zaghloul NA, Leitch CC, Klinedinst DK, Lebron J, Thole JF, McCallion AS, Katsanis N, Reeves RH. G3 (Bethesda). 2018 Jul 2;8(7):2215-2223. doi: 10.1534/g3.118.200144. PubMed 29760202.
Backbone
  Vector backbone: pCSDest
  Backbone manufacturer: Lawson Lab (Addgene Plasmid 22423)
  Backbone size w/o insert (bp): 4095
  Vector type: Mammalian Expression
Growth in bacteria
  Bacterial resistance: Ampicillin, 100 μg/mL
  Growth temperature: 37°C
  Growth strain: DH10B
  Copy number: High Copy
Gene/Insert
  Gene/Insert name: DSCR3
  Species: H. sapiens (human)
  Insert size (bp): 3711
  Entrez Gene: VPS26C (a.k.a. DCRA, DSCR3, DSCRA)
  Promoter: SP6 and CMV
  Cloning method: Gateway Cloning
  Sequencing primers: 5′ CMV-F; 3′ EBV-Rev
Terms and licenses: Academic/Nonprofit Terms; Industry Terms
Depositor comments: BC110655
How to cite: DSCR3_pCSdest was a gift from Roger Reeves (Addgene plasmid # 53874 ; http://n2t.net/addgene:53874 ; RRID:Addgene_53874)
