[The description below was written by a language model from this plasmid's Addgene catalogue record.]
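Description:
DSCR3_pCSdest is a Gateway expression clone carrying the human DSCR3 gene (now officially VPS26C, also known as DCRA or DSCRA) in the pCSDest destination vector, a Gateway-adapted member of the pCS2-type family. The catalogue lists it as a mammalian expression vector with a backbone of about 4.1 kb and an insert of about 3.7 kb. It is maintained in E. coli as a high-copy plasmid under ampicillin selection. The insert was introduced by Gateway recombination, so it is expected to be flanked by the att sites left by that reaction. A depositor comment gives what appears to be a cDNA accession as the source of the insert. No tags, fusions or reporters are recorded, and no feature table is provided, so the exact extent of coding versus untranslated sequence within the insert cannot be stated.

Two promoters are recorded upstream of the insert, CMV and SP6, and they serve different purposes. The CMV promoter drives strong constitutive transcription by RNA polymerase II when the plasmid is delivered into vertebrate cells. The SP6 phage promoter allows in vitro transcription of the insert, typically to produce synthetic mRNA for microinjection into embryos. This arrangement fits the associated publication, which surveyed the effects of expressing human chromosome 21 genes on early zebrafish (Danio rerio) development. The plasmid appears to be one clone from that set, and it suits overexpression studies of DSCR3 relevant to gene dosage in Down syndrome, whether by mRNA injection into embryos or by transfection of cultured cells.
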