>Addgene plasmid #53874 | DSCR3_pCSdest | addgene partial sequence | sequence record 165705 | SP6 5'-ATTTAGGTGACACTATAG-3'
ATTCAAGGATCACAAGTTTGTACAAAAAAGCAGGCTGGTACCGGTCCGGAATTCCCGGGATATCGTCGAC
CCACGCGTCCGCCCACGCGTCCGCCCACGCGTCCGCGCACCCCTGAGGGTGACCGGAACCGCTCCCGCGG
GAAGGGCAGGGTGCGGCGCCTGGCCGCAGACAGACAAGGGGGCGCCGGCTCTTCAGAACCCCAGGGAGAA
AGCGGTGGAGGGCTAGAGTTGAGGAGACTAAGGACATTTGAGGAGGGCAGGCATTACCAAGTTAAAACCT
CCTGAAAGACAACTCCATTGGGCGACCGTCTGCGCCGCACAGCCTGACGGGAGCGTCATCCTTCCTGCGC
AGGCTGCAACCGACAGACAGGCTCGGCTCCGCCTCCAGCCGCGGGGCACGCGGGGAGAGCCGTTCCTCCC
TCCCTCCGCTAACCCGGACAGCAAAGGAGCATTTCCGGCGTAAGACTGTCCCTACGGAAGGGGTGGGGCT
AGCTTGGCCCCGTCTTTCACGCCCAGAGGGGGCGGGGTGAACCGTGACAGCGCTTCGGCCCGCACTAAGG
CCGGTTCTTGTGCCGGAAGGAGGAAGGCGTGGGGCATTCGCCCCTCGGAGCTAGGGAGTGTGTGCGACGC
CGCTGCGAGGTCACGTGAGCCACTGCCGGCAGAGAGGGAAAGGGGCGGGGCCCAGAACGAAGCGGGGAGG
CGCCCCTTGTTTCCCTGGGGTCACGCGCAGCCGGAAGTGGCGGCTGCTGCGGAGAATTGGAGATGGGGAC
CGCCCTGGACATCAAGATTAAA
