>Addgene plasmid #53874 | DSCR3_pCSdest | addgene partial sequence | sequence record 165706 | EBV-rev 5'-GTGGTTTGTCCAAACTCATC-3'
ATACGACTCACTATAGTTCTAGAGGCTCGAGAGGATCACCACTTTGTACAAGAAAGCTGGGTACGCGTAA
GCTTGGGCCCCTCGAGGGATACTCTAGAGCGGCCGCCTTTTTTTTTTTTTTTTTTATATCCATAAAATCA
GTTTATTAAATTACATAGCAATATACATCCCAAACCTTTTCTCAAAATTGTCATTAGCTTTTTAAATTCG
TTAAATATTTTCATCTCATTAAAAATGGTTTCTTCCTTTAAAATTTCCCAGAAAGTGTGGCCTCTGTTTT
CTGCTACTCAGTTTAAACACATCATCAAGGATAGATAATTAATGTCAGGTGAGCATAAAAGGAGATTATA
AACCAGAAATGTGTTTTCTGGGAACCAAGTTTCAAGTGACTCAGATAAGTTTTATTAATTTCATGGGTGA
AGCCCCTGGATAAAGCAGTGCCTAAATCAGGCTTGTTTACCCTTGGCATTATGTCACCAAACACTGTTTC
AGGATACTGGAAGTACATACAGCTTGGGAGGTCTTTGGCCTGAGCCTGTTTTGGCCAAGCCCATCCAGAA
GAAAAGTACAAAAGAAGGCTAGTGTGTGTGCAAAGCAGCATGGCTTATTTTGAGGTCCTATTAGTTGTGG
GCCAACAAAACAGTGGCAGGATTTGAAGGAAGAAATGTATTGCAATAGTCCATATCCTTCGAACCACAAA
GGGAGACTGAGGAAATGCTGGCTTTAGGCCAAAAAACCCTGGCTCAAA
